>Addgene plasmid #51607 | FRIG-myc-Sema4DdeltaC | depositor partial sequence | sequence record 79482 | Signal sequence, myc tag, and full insert
ATGGCATCAATGCAGAAGCTGATCTCAGAGGAGGACCTGCTTATGGCCATGGAGGCCCGAATTCGGTCGA
CCGAGATCTCTCGAGGTTCGGCCTTGCTGATGAGTGAGGACAAAGACACTCTGTATGTAGGCGCCCGGGA
AGCAGTCTTTGCAGTGAATGCGCTGAACATCTCTGAGAAGCAACATGAGGTATATTGGAAGGTCTCTGAA
GACAAAAAATCCAAGTGTGCAGAGAAGGGGAAATCAAAGCAGACGGAGTGCCTTAACTACATTCGAGTAC
TACAGCCACTAAGCAGCACTTCCCTCTATGTGTGTGGGACCAATGCGTTCCAGCCCACCTGTGACCACCT
GAACTTGACATCCTTCAAGTTTCTGGGGAAAAGTGAAGATGGCAAAGGAAGATGCCCCTTCGACCCCGCC
CACAGCTACACATCAGTCATGGTTGGGGGCGAGCTCTACTCTGGGACGTCCTATAATTTCTTGGGCAGTG
AACCCATCATCTCTCGAAACTCTTCCCACAGTCCCTTGAGGACGGAGTATGCCATCCCGTGGCTGAACGA
GCCTAGCTTCGTCTTTGCTGACGTGATCCAGAAAAGCCCAGATGGTCCGGAGGGTGAAGATGACAAGGTC
TACTTCTTTTTTACGGAGGTATCCGTGGAGTACGAATTCGTCTTCAAGTTGATGATCCCGCGAGTTGCCA
GGGTGTGCAAGGGCGACCAGGGCGGCCTGCGGACTTTGCAAAAAAAATGGACGTCATTCCTAAAGGCCAG
GCTGATCTGCTCCAAGCCAGACAGTGGCCTGGTCTTCAACATACTTCAGGATGTGTTTGTGCTGAGGGCC
CCGGGCCTCAAGGAGCCTGTGTTCTATGCGGTCTTCACCCCACAGCTGAACAATGTGGGTCTGTCAGCGG
TGTGCGCCTACACACTGGCCACGGTGGAGGCAGTCTTCTCCCGTGGAAAGTACATGCAGAGTGCCACAGT
GGAGCAGTCTCACACCAAGTGGGTGCGCTACAATGGCCCAGTGCCCACTCCCCGACCTGGAGCGTGTATC
GACAGTGAGGCCCGGGCAGCCAACTACACCAGCTCCTTGAATCTCCCAGACAAAACACTGCAGTTTGTAA
AAGACCACCCTTTGATGGATGACTCAGTGACCCCGATAGACAACAGACCCAAGCTGATCAAAAAAGATGT
AAACTACACCCAGATAGTGGTAGACAGGACCCAGGCCCTGGATGGGACTTTCTACGACGTCATGTTCATC
AGCACAGACCGGGGAGCTCTGCATAAAGCAGTCATCCTCACAAAAGAGGTGCATGTCATCGAGGAGACCC
AACTCTTCCGGGACTCTGAACCGGTCCTAACTCTGCTGCTATCATCAAAGAAGGGGAGGAAGTTTGTCTA
TGCAGGCTCCAACTCTGGAGTGGTCCAAGCGCCCCTGGCATTCTGCGAAAAGCACGGTAGCTGTGAAGAC
TGTGTGTTAGCACGGGACCCCTACTGTGCCTGGAGCCCAGCCATCAAGGCCTGTGTTACCCTGCACCAGG
AAGAGGCCTCCAGCAGGGGCTGGATTCAGGACATGAGCGGTGACACATCCTCATGCCTGGATAAGAGTAA
AGAAAGTTTCAACCAGCATTTTTTCAAGCACGGCGGCACAGCAGAACTCAAATGTTTCCAAAAGTCCAAC
CTAGCCCGGGTGGTATGGAAGTTCCAGAATGGCGAGTTGAAGGCCGCAAGTCCCAAGTACGGCTTTGTGG
GCAGGAAGCACCTGCTCATCTTCAACCTGTCGGACGGAGACAGCGGCGTGTACCAGTGCCTGTCAGAGGA
AAGGGTGAGGAATAAAACGGTCTCCCAGCTGCTGGCCAAGCACGTTCTGGAAGTGAAGATGGTACCTCGG
ACCCCCCCCTCACCTACCTCAGAGGATGCTCAGACAGAAGGTAGTAAGATCACATCCAAAATGCCGGTTG
CATCTACCCAGGGGTCCTCTCCCCCTACCCCGGCTCTGTGGGCAACCTCCCCCAGAGCCGCCACCCTACC
TCCCAAGTCCTCCTCCGGCACATCCTGTGAACCAAAGATGGTCATCAACACGGTCCCCCAGCTCCACTCA
GAGAAGACGGTGTATCTCAAGTCCAGTGACAACCGCCTGCTCATGTCTCTCCTCCTCTTCATCTTTGTCC
CCTTCCTCTGCCTCTTTTCCTACAACTGCTACAAGGGCTACCTGCCCGGACAGTGCTTAAAATTCCGCTC
AGCCCTGCTGCTTGGAAAGAAAACACCCAAGTCAGACTTCTCTGACCTGGAGCAGAGTGTGAAGGAGACA
CTGGCGGCCGCGGGGATCCAGACATGA
