>Addgene plasmid #51607 | FRIG-myc-Sema4DdeltaC | addgene partial sequence | sequence record 81121 | pREP-F 5'-GCTCGATACAATAAACGCC-3'
AGCTCTAGAGGATCTCGAGATGGCTGGGATTTTCTATTTCATCCTCTTTTCGTTTCTCTTTGGAATTTGC
GACGCTGTCACCGGTTCTAGAGGGCCCACCATGGCATCAATGCAGAAGCTGATCTCAGAGGAGGACCTGC
TTATGGCCATGGAGGCCCGAATTCGGTCGACCGAGATCTCTCGAGGTTCGGCCTTGCTGATGAGTGAGGA
CAAAGACACTCTGTATGTAGGCGCCCGGGAAGCAGTCTTTGCAGTGAATGCGCTGAACATCTCTGAGAAG
CAACATGAGGTATATTGGAAGGTCTCTGAAGACAAAAAATCCAAGTGTGCAGAGAAGGGGAAATCAAAGC
AGACGGAGTGCCTTAACTACATTCGAGTACTACAGCCACTAAGCAGCACTTCCCTCTATGTGTGTGGGAC
CAATGCGTTCCAGCCCACCTGTGACCACCTGAACTTGACATCCTTCAAGTTTCTGGGGAAAAGTGAAGAT
GGCAAAGGAAGATGCCCCTTCGACCCCGCCCACAGCTACACATCAGTCATGGTTGGGGGCGAGCTCTACT
CTGGGACGTCCTATAATTTCTTGGGCAGTGAACCCATCATCTCTCGAAACTCTTCCCACAGTCCCTTGAG
GACGGAGTATGCCATCCCGTGGCTGAACGAGCCTAGCTTCGTCTTTGCTGACGTGATCCAGAAAAGCCCA
GATGGTCCGGAGGGTGAAGATGACAAGGTCTACTTCTTTTTTACGGAGGTATCCGTGGAGTACGAATTCG
TCTTCAAGTTGATGATCCCGCGAGTTGCCAGGGTGTGCAAGGGCGACCAGGGCGGCCTGCGGACTTTGCA
AAAAAAATGGACGTCATTCCTAAAGGCCAGGCTGATCTGCTCCAAGCCAGACAGTGGCCTGGTCTTCAAC
ATACTTCAGGATGTGTTTGTGCTGA
