>Addgene plasmid #51607 | FRIG-myc-Sema4DdeltaC | addgene partial sequence | sequence record 87644 | pMXs-IP-R 5'-GAGGAACTGCTTCCTTCACG-3'
CCTTTGGCGAGAGGGGAAGACCCCTAGGAATGCTCGTCAAGAAGACAGGGCCAGGTTTCCGGGCCCTCAC
ATTGCCAAAAGACGGCAATATGGTGGAAAATAACATATAGACAAACGCACACCGGCCTTATTCCAAGCGG
CTTCGGCCAGTAACGTTAGGGGGGGGGGCGGAATTCGTTAACTCATGTCTGGATCCCCGCGGCCGCCAGT
GTCTCCTTCACACTCTGCTCCAGGTCAGAGAAGTCTGACTTGGGTGTTTTCTTTCCAAGCAGCAGGGCTG
AGCGGAATTTTAAGCACTGTCCGGGCAGGTAGCCCTTGTAGCAGTTGTAGGAAAAGAGGCAGAGGAAGGG
GACAAAGATGAAGAGGAGGAGAGACATGAGCAGGCGGTTGTCACTGGACTTGAGATACACCGTCTTCTCT
GAGTGGAGCTGGGGGACCGTGTTGATGACCATCTTTGGTTCACAGGATGTGCCGGAGGAGGACTTGGGAG
GTAGGGTGGCGGCTCTGGGGGAGGTTGCCCACAGAGCCGGGGTAGGGGGAGAGGACCCCTGGGTAGATGC
AACCGGCATTTTGGATGTGATCTTACTACCTTCTGTCTGA
