>Addgene plasmid #51607 | FRIG-myc-Sema4DdeltaC | addgene partial sequence | sequence record 87649 | pWZL-R 5'-TTCCGGGCCCTCACATTG-3'
CATATAGACAAACGCACACCGGCCTTATTCCAAGCGGCTTCGGCCAGTAACGTTAGGGGGGGGGGCGGAA
TTCGTTAACTCATGTCTGGATCCCCGCGGCCGCCAGTGTCTCCTTCACACTCTGCTCCAGGTCAGAGAAG
TCTGACTTGGGTGTTTTCTTTCCAAGCAGCAGGGCTGAGCGGAATTTTAAGCACTGTCCGGGCAGGTAGC
CCTTGTAGCAGTTGTAGGAAAAGAGGCAGAGGAAGGGGACAAAGATGAAGAGGAGGAGAGACATGAGCAG
GCGGTTGTCACTGGACTTGAGATACACCGTCTTCTCTGAGTGGAGCTGGGGGACCGTGTTGATGACCATC
TTTGGTTCACAGGATGTGCCGGAGGAGGACTTGGGAGGTAGGGTGGCGGCTCTGGGGGAGGTTGCCCACA
GAGCCGGGGTAGGGGGAGAGGACCCCTGGGTAGATGCAACCGGCATTTTGGATGTGATCTTACTACCTTC
TGTCTGA
