[The description below was written by a language model from this plasmid's Addgene catalogue record.]
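Description:
FRIG-myc-Sema4DdeltaC is a lentiviral mammalian expression plasmid built on the FRIG backbone (about 7 kb), giving a total construct of roughly 9.3 kb. It is propagated in bacteria under ampicillin selection, and the record lists a recombination-deficient strain as the host, a common choice for lentiviral plasmids because their repeated LTR sequences can rearrange during growth. The copy number is not recorded. No feature table is provided, so the origin of replication, the LTRs, the packaging signal and any reporter or other element carried by the backbone cannot be confirmed from the record.

The payload is an approximately 2.3 kb mouse Sema4d (CD100) coding sequence from which the last 70 amino acids of the C-terminus have been deleted, removing the C-terminal end of this transmembrane semaphorin. A myc epitope tag is placed at the N-terminal end of the insert, which allows the truncated protein to be detected with anti-myc antibodies. The promoter listed for the insert is RSV, and the insert was introduced by ligation-independent cloning.

The stated purpose is to express myc-tagged Sema4D lacking its C-terminus from a lentiviral backbone, either by direct transfection of mammalian cells or, in principle, after packaging into lentiviral particles for transduction. The associated study examined Sema4D localization at synapses and its role as a membrane-bound molecule in GABAergic synapse development in the mammalian hippocampus. In that context, the construct fits use as a deletion mutant for testing whether the C-terminal region is needed for Sema4D function or localization in neurons.
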