Addgene plasmid #51607: FRIG-myc-Sema4DdeltaC
Purpose: expresses myc-tagged Sema4D lacking C terminus in lentiviral backbone
Depositing lab: Suzanne Paradis. Depositing organization: Brandeis University. Publication: Sema4D localizes to synapses and regulates GABAergic synapse development as a membrane-bound molecule in the mammalian hippocampus. Raissi AJ, Staudenmaier EK, David S, Hu L, Paradis S. Mol Cell Neurosci. 2013 Nov;57:23-32. doi: 10.1016/j.mcn.2013.08.004. Epub 2013 Sep 10. PubMed 24036351.
Backbone
  Vector backbone: FRIG
  Backbone size w/o insert (bp): 7000
  Total vector size (bp): 9300
  Vector type: Mammalian Expression, Lentiviral
Growth in bacteria
  Bacterial resistance: Ampicillin, 100 μg/mL
  Growth temperature: 37°C
  Growth strain: Stbl3
  Copy number: Unknown
Gene/Insert
  Gene/Insert name: Sema4DdeltaC
  Species: M. musculus (mouse)
  Insert size (bp): 2300
  Mutation: deleted last 70 amino acids in the C-terminus
  GenBank ID: NM_001281880
  Entrez Gene: Sema4d (a.k.a. CD100, Semacl2, Semaj, Semcl2, coll-4)
  Promoter: RSV
  Tag / fusion protein: myc tag (N terminal on insert)
  Cloning method: Ligation Independent Cloning
  Sequencing primers: 5′ TGTCAAGTTCAGGTGGTCACAGG; 3′ TACAACTGCTACAAGGGCTAC
Terms and licenses: Academic/Nonprofit Terms; Industry Terms: Not Available to Industry
How to cite: FRIG-myc-Sema4DdeltaC was a gift from Suzanne Paradis (Addgene plasmid # 51607 ; http://n2t.net/addgene:51607 ; RRID:Addgene_51607)
